>Addgene plasmid #132730 | pYZ_NAND2_L17_S19_S11 | addgene full sequence | sequence record 261758 | Addgene NGS Result
GGGACTAATCAGATCTACTTGTTATAGTTATGAACAGAGGAGACATAACATGAACAAGCACCTAACAAGA
CTAATCATATACAATACCTCCAAATCAATCAATTCTACTTGTTATAGTTATGAACAGAGGAGACATAACA
TGAACAATCACATAAACCTAAGAACTAACCTGGCGGCAGCGCAAAAGATGCGTAAAGGAGAAGAACTTTT
CACTGGAGTTGTCCCAATTCTTGTTGAATTAGATGGTGATGTTAATGGGCACAAATTTTCTGTCAGTGGA
GAGGGTGAAGGTGATGCAACATACGGAAAACTTACCCTTAAATTTATTTGCACTACTGGAAAACTACCTG
TTCCGTGGCCAACACTTGTCACTACTTTCGGTTATGGTGTTCAATGCTTTGCGAGATACCCAGATCACAT
GAAACAGCATGACTTTTTCAAGAGTGCCATGCCCGAAGGTTACGTACAGGAAAGAACTATATTTTTCAAA
GATGACGGGAACTACAAGACACGTGCTGAAGTCAAGTTTGAAGGTGATACCCTTGTTAATAGAATCGAGT
TAAAAGGTATTGATTTTAAAGAAGATGGAAACATTCTTGGACACAAATTGGAATACAACTATAACTCACA
CAATGTATACATCATGGCAGACAAACAAAAGAATGGAATCAAAGTTAACTTCAAAATTAGACACAACATT
GAAGATGGAAGCGTTCAACTAGCAGACCATTATCAACAAAATACTCCGATTGGCGATGGCCCTGTCCTTT
TACCAGACAACCATTACCTGTCCACACAATCTGCCCTTTCGAAAGATCCCAACGAAAAGAGAGACCACAT
GGTCCTTCTTGAGTTTGTAACCGCTGCTGGGATTACACATGGCATGGATGAACTATACAAAAGGCCTGCA
GCAAACGACGAAAACTACGCTGCATCAGTTTAATAAGATAAACCAGAGCGGCACGGCAAGCAGAGTATAC
GAGATTCGGTAGCCACCGCTGAGCAATAACTAGCATAACCCCTTGGGGCCTCTAAACGGGTCTTGAGGGG
TTTTTTGCTGAAACCTCAGGCATTTGAGAAGCACACGGTCACACTGCTTCCGGTAGTCAATAAACCGGTA
AACCAGCAATAGACATAAGCGGCTATTTAACGACCCTGCCCTGAACCGACGACAAGCTGACGACCGGGTC
TCCGCAAGTGGCACTTTTCGGGGAAATGTGCGCGGAACCCCTATTTGTTTATTTTTCTAAATACATTCAA
ATATGTATCCGCTCATGAATTAATTCTTAGAAAAACTCATCGAGCATCAAATGAAACTGCAATTTATTCA
TATCAGGATTATCAATACCATATTTTTGAAAAAGCCGTTTCTGTAATGAAGGAGAAAACTCACCGAGGCA
GTTCCATAGGATGGCAAGATCCTGGTATCGGTCTGCGATTCCGACTCGTCCAACATCAATACAACCTATT
AATTTCCCCTCGTCAAAAATAAGGTTATCAAGTGAGAAATCACCATGAGTGACGACTGAATCCGGTGAGA
ATGGCAAAAGTTTATGCATTTCTTTCCAGACTTGTTCAACAGGCCAGCCATTACGCTCGTCATCAAAATC
ACTCGCATCAACCAAACCGTTATTCATTCGTGATTGCGCCTGAGCGAGACGAAATACGCGGTCGCTGTTA
AAAGGACAATTACAAACAGGAATCGAATGCAACCGGCGCAGGAACACTGCCAGCGCATCAACAATATTTT
CACCTGAATCAGGATATTCTTCTAATACCTGGAATGCTGTTTTCCCGGGGATCGCAGTGGTGAGTAACCA
TGCATCATCAGGAGTACGGATAAAATGCTTGATGGTCGGAAGAGGCATAAATTCCGTCAGCCAGTTTAGT
CTGACCATCTCATCTGTAACATCATTGGCAACGCTACCTTTGCCATGTTTCAGAAACAACTCTGGCGCAT
CGGGCTTCCCATACAATCGATAGATTGTCGCACCTGATTGCCCGACATTATCGCGAGCCCATTTATACCC
ATATAAATCAGCATCCATGTTGGAATTTAATCGCGGCCTAGAGCAAGACGTTTCCCGTTGAATATGGCTC
ATACTCTTCCTTTTTCAATATTATTGAAGCATTTATCAGGGTTATTGTCTCATGAGCGGATACATATTTG
AATGTATTTAGAAAAATAAACAAATAGGCATGCTAGCGCAGAAACGTCCTAGAAGATGCCAGGAGGATAC
TTAGCAGAGAGACAATAAGGCCGGAGCGAAGCCGTTTTTCCATAGGCTCCGCCCCCCTGACGAACATCAC
GAAATCTGACGCTCAAATCAGTGGTGGCGAAACCCGACAGGACTATAAAGATACCAGGCGTTTCCCCCTG
ATGGCTCCCTCTTGCGCTCTCCTGTTCCCGTCCTGCGGCGTCCGTGTTGTGGTGGAGGCTTTACCCAAAT
CACCACGTCCCGTTCCGTGTAGACAGTTCGCTCCAAGCTGGGCTGTGTGCAAGAACCCCCCGTTCAGCCC
GACTGCTGCGCCTTATCCGGTAACTATCATCTTGAGTCCAACCCGGAAAGACACGACAAAACGCCACTGG
CAGCAGCCATTGGTAACTGAGAATTAGTGGATTTAGATATCGAGAGTCTTGAAGTGGTGGCCTAACAGAG
GCTACACTGAAAGGACAGTATTTGGTATCTGCGCTCCACTAAAGCCAGTTACCAGGTTAAGCAGTTCCCC
AACTGACTTAACCTTCGATCAAACCGCCTCCCCAGGCGGTTTTTTCGTTTACAGAGCAGGAGATTACGAC
GATCGTAAAAGGATCTCAAGAAGATCCTTTACGGATTCCCGACACCATCACTCTAGATTTCAGTGCAATT
TATCTCTTCAAATGTAGCACCTGAAGTCAGCCCCATACGATATAAGTTGTAATTCTCATGTTAGTCATGC
CCCGCGCCCACCGGAAGGAGCTGACTGGGTTGAAGGCTCTCAAGGGCATCGGTCGAGATCCCGGTGCCTA
ATGAGTGAGCTAACTTACATTAATTGCGTTGCGCTCACTGCCCGCTTTCCAGTCGGGAAACCTGTCGTGC
CAGCTGCATTAATGAATCGGCCAACGCGCGGGGAGAGGCGGTTTGCGTATTGGGCGCCAGGGTGGTTTTT
CTTTTCACCAGTGAGACGGGCAACAGCTGATTGCCCTTCACCGCCTGGCCCTGAGAGAGTTGCAGCAAGC
GGTCCACGCTGGTTTGCCCCAGCAGGCGAAAATCCTGTTTGATGGTGGTTAACGGCGGGATATAACATGA
GCTGTCTTCGGTATCGTCGTATCCCACTACCGAGATGTCCGCACCAACGCGCAGCCCGGACTCGGTAATG
GCGCGCATTGCGCCCAGCGCCATCTGATCGTTGGCAACCAGCATCGCAGTGGGAACGATGCCCTCATTCA
GCATTTGCATGGTTTGTTGAAAACCGGACATGGCACTCCAGTCGCCTTCCCGTTCCGCTATCGGCTGAAT
TTGATTGCGAGTGAGATATTTATGCCAGCCAGCCAGACGCAGACGCGCCGAGACAGAACTTAATGGGCCC
GCTAACAGCGCGATTTGCTGGTGACCCAATGCGACCAGATGCTCCACGCCCAGTCGCGTACCGTCTTCAT
GGGAGAAAATAATACTGTTGATGGGTGTCTGGTCAGAGACATCAAGAAATAACGCCGGAACATTAGTGCA
GGCAGCTTCCACAGCAATGGCATCCTGGTCATCCAGCGGATAGTTAATGATCAGCCCACTGACGCGTTGC
GCGAGAAGATTGTGCACCGCCGCTTTACAGGCTTCGACGCCGCTTCGTTCTACCATCGACACCACCACGC
TGGCACCCAGTTGATCGGCGCGAGATTTAATCGCCGCGACAATTTGCGACGGCGCGTGCAGGGCCAGACT
GGAGGTGGCAACGCCAATCAGCAACGACTGTTTGCCCGCCAGTTGTTGTGCCACGCGGTTGGGAATGTAA
TTCAGCTCCGCCATCGCCGCTTCCACTTTTTCCCGCGTTTTCGCAGAAACGTGGCTGGCCTGGTTCACCA
CGCGGGAAACGGTCTGATAAGAGACACCGGCATACTCTGCGACATCGTATAACGTTACTGGTTTCACATT
CACCACCCTGAATTGACTCTCTTCCGGGCGCTATCATGCCATACCGCGAAAGGTTTTGCGCCATTCGATG
GTGTCCGGGATCTCGACGCTCTCCCTTATGGCCGGGTTTAGAAATCTGAAGCTCTAGAGAGCGCTAATAC
GACTCACTATA
Features (pLannotate 1.2.2; 12 found; start..end, strand, type, name):
    188..901     +  CDS            hfriFP: hfriFP is a fluorescent protein published in 2013, derived from Herbaspirillum frisingense.
    911..931     +  CDS            ssrA tag (LVA) (fragment): C-terminal peptide that mediates degradation in bacteria through the ClpXP and ClpAP proteases (McGinness et al., 2006) mutant LVA variant that confers accelerated degradation under some conditions (Andersen et al., 1998)
   1010..1057    +  terminator     T7 terminator: transcription terminator for bacteriophage T7 RNA polymerase
   1221..1278    +  promoter       AmpR promoter (fragment): bla
   1287..2102    -  CDS            KanR: aminoglycoside phosphotransferase; aph(3')-Ia; confers resistance to kanamycin in bacteria or G418 (Geneticin®) in eukaryotes
   2103..2194    -  promoter       AmpR promoter: bla
   2212..2847    -  rep_origin     ColA ori: Plasmids containing the ColA origin of replication can be propagated in E. coli cells that contain additional plasmids with compatible origins.
   2932..2996    -  CDS            TcR (fragment): tetracycline efflux protein; tet; confers resistance to tetracycline
   3011..3032    -  protein_bind   CAP binding site: CAP binding activates transcription in the presence of cAMP. E. coli catabolite activator protein
   3045..4127    -  CDS            lacI: lac repressor; lacI; The lac repressor binds to the lac operator to inhibit transcription in E. coli. This inhibition can be relieved by adding lactose or isopropyl-β-D-thiogalactopyranoside (IPTG).
   4128..4205    -  promoter       lacI promoter: lacI
   4265..2       +  promoter       T7 promoter (across the origin): promoter for bacteriophage T7 RNA polymerase
