[The description below was written by a language model from this plasmid's Addgene catalogue record and pLannotate feature annotations shown in this document.]
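Description:
pYZ_NAND2_L17_S19_S11 is a bacterial expression plasmid built on the pCOLADuet backbone, about 4.3 kb in total, carrying a synthetic insert of roughly 1.06 kb that was introduced by Gibson assembly. It replicates from the ColA origin, which is compatible with other common origin classes and so allows co-maintenance with additional plasmids in the same E. coli cell. It is selected with kanamycin through an aph(3')-Ia resistance gene. The backbone also supplies a lacI gene under its own promoter. The catalogue lists the plasmid as high copy.

The payload is a single T7 transcription unit. A T7 promoter (spanning the sequence origin in the annotated record) drives an RNA whose 5' region, upstream of the reporter coding sequence, encodes a two-input NAND gate built from three-way-junction (3WJ) translational repressor modules. A T7 terminator closes the unit. According to the record, the gate RNA binds 3WJ repressor triggers of indices 19 and 11. As a NAND gate, it should allow reporter translation unless both trigger RNAs are present, although the record does not describe the mechanism in detail.

The depositor states that the output gene is GFPmut3b fused to an ASV-variant ssrA degradation tag, which shortens protein half-life so that fluorescence tracks the current gate state. The automated annotation labels the reporter ORF as "hfriFP" and the tag as an LVA-variant fragment. These are most likely similarity-based calls, and the depositor's description should take precedence. Small fragments annotated as TcR, an AmpR promoter and a CAP site appear to be backbone remnants. The plasmid is intended for testing RNA-based multi-input logic in E. coli strains that express T7 RNA polymerase, with the trigger RNAs presumably supplied from compatible plasmids.
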