Addgene plasmid #132730: pYZ_NAND2_L17_S19_S11
Purpose: T7 RNAP-driven expression of a 2-input NAND gate RNA with a GFP-ASV reporter that binds to 3WJ repressor trigger indices 19 and 11
Depositing lab: Alexander Green & Peng Yin. Depositing organization: Arizona State University. Publication: De novo-designed translation-repressing riboregulators for multi-input cellular logic. Kim J, Zhou Y, Carlson PD, Teichmann M, Chaudhary S, Simmel FC, Silver PA, Collins JJ, Lucks JB, Yin P, Green AA. Nat Chem Biol. 2019 Dec;15(12):1173-1182. doi: 10.1038/s41589-019-0388-1. Epub 2019 Nov 4. PubMed 31686032.
Backbone
  Vector backbone: pCOLAduet
  Backbone size w/o insert (bp): 3224
  Vector type: Bacterial Expression
Growth in bacteria
  Bacterial resistance: Kanamycin, 50 μg/mL
  Growth temperature: 37°C
  Growth strain: DH5alpha
  Copy number: High Copy
Gene/Insert
  Gene/Insert name: 3WJ_NAND2_L17_S19_S11
  Species: Synthetic
  Insert size (bp): 1057
  Cloning method: Gibson Cloning
  Sequencing primers: 5′ CGTTACTGGTTTCACATTCACCACCC
Terms and licenses: Academic/Nonprofit Terms; Industry Terms: Not Available to Industry
Depositor comments: The output gene is GFPmut3b with an ASV degradation tag. Please visit https://www.biorxiv.org/content/10.1101/501783v1 for bioRxiv preprint.
How to cite: pYZ_NAND2_L17_S19_S11 was a gift from Alexander Green & Peng Yin (Addgene plasmid # 132730 ; http://n2t.net/addgene:132730 ; RRID:Addgene_132730)
