>Addgene plasmid #132730 | pYZ_NAND2_L17_S19_S11 | depositor partial sequence | sequence record 255213 | 2-input NAND logic gate switch
GGGACTAATCAGATCTACTTGTTATAGTTATGAACAGAGGAGACATAACATGAACAAGCACCTAACAAGA
CTAATCATATACAATACCTCCAAATCAATCAATTCTACTTGTTATAGTTATGAACAGAGGAGACATAACA
TGAACAATCACATAAACCTAAGAACTAACCTGGCGGCAGCGCAAAAG
