>Addgene plasmid #132730 | pYZ_NAND2_L17_S19_S11 | depositor partial sequence | sequence record 255214 | GFPmut3b-ASV-T7_terminator
ATGCGTAAAGGAGAAGAACTTTTCACTGGAGTTGTCCCAATTCTTGTTGAATTAGATGGTGATGTTAATG
GGCACAAATTTTCTGTCAGTGGAGAGGGTGAAGGTGATGCAACATACGGAAAACTTACCCTTAAATTTAT
TTGCACTACTGGAAAACTACCTGTTCCGTGGCCAACACTTGTCACTACTTTCGGTTATGGTGTTCAATGC
TTTGCGAGATACCCAGATCACATGAAACAGCATGACTTTTTCAAGAGTGCCATGCCCGAAGGTTACGTAC
AGGAAAGAACTATATTTTTCAAAGATGACGGGAACTACAAGACACGTGCTGAAGTCAAGTTTGAAGGTGA
TACCCTTGTTAATAGAATCGAGTTAAAAGGTATTGATTTTAAAGAAGATGGAAACATTCTTGGACACAAA
TTGGAATACAACTATAACTCACACAATGTATACATCATGGCAGACAAACAAAAGAATGGAATCAAAGTTA
ACTTCAAAATTAGACACAACATTGAAGATGGAAGCGTTCAACTAGCAGACCATTATCAACAAAATACTCC
GATTGGCGATGGCCCTGTCCTTTTACCAGACAACCATTACCTGTCCACACAATCTGCCCTTTCGAAAGAT
CCCAACGAAAAGAGAGACCACATGGTCCTTCTTGAGTTTGTAACCGCTGCTGGGATTACACATGGCATGG
ATGAACTATACAAAAGGCCTGCAGCAAACGACGAAAACTACGCTGCATCAGTTTAATAAGATAAACCAGA
GCGGCACGGCAAGCAGAGTATACGAGATTCGGTAGCCACCGCTGAGCAATAACTAGCATAACCCCTTGGG
GCCTCTAAACGGGTCTTGAGGGGTTTTTTG
